>Addgene plasmid #77517 | TRIM27 gRNA (BRDN0001148850) | addgene full sequence | sequence record 187916 | Addgene Assembled Sequence
CCCGGGTGCAAAGATGGATAAAGTTTTAAACAGAGAGGAATCTTTGCAGCTAATGGACCTTCTAGGTCTT
GAAAGGAGTGGGAATTGGCTCCGGTGCCCGTCAGTGGGCAGAGCGCACATCGCCCACAGTCCCCGAGAAG
TTGGGGGGAGGGGTCGGCAATTGATCCGGTGCCTAGAGAAGGTGGCGCGGGGTAAACTGGGAAAGTGATG
TCGTGTACTGGCTCCGCCTTTTTCCCGAGGGTGGGGGAGAACCGTATATAAGTGCAGTAGTCGCCGTGAA
CGTTCTTTTTCGCAACGGGTTTGCCGCCAGAACACAGGTAAGTGCCGTGTGTGGTTCCCGCGGGCCTGGC
CTCTTTACGGGTTATGGCCCTTGCGTGCCTTGAATTACTTCCACCTGGCTGCAGTACGTGATTCTTGATC
CCGAGCTTCGGGTTGGAAGTGGGTGGGAGAGTTCGAGGCCTTGCGCTTAAGGAGCCCCTTCGCCTCGTGC
TTGAGTTGAGGCCTGGCCTGGGCGCTGGGGCCGCCGCGTGCGAATCTGGTGGCACCTTCGCGCCTGTCTC
GCTGCTTTCGATAAGTCTCTAGCCATTTAAAATTTTTGATGACCTGCTGCGACGCTTTTTTTCTGGCAAG
ATAGTCTTGTAAATGCGGGCCAAGATCTGCACACTGGTATTTCGGTTTTTGGGGCCGCGGGCGGCGACGG
GGCCCGTGCGTCCCAGCGCACATGTTCGGCGAGGCGGGGCCTGCGAGCGCGGCCACCGAGAATCGGACGG
GGGTAGTCTCAAGCTGGCCGGCCTGCTCTGGTGCCTGGCCTCGCGCCGCCGTGTATCGCCCCGCCCTGGG
CGGCAAGGCTGGCCCGGTCGGCACCAGTTGCGTGAGCGGAAAGATGGCCGCTTCCCGGCCCTGCTGCAGG
GAGCTCAAAATGGAGGACGCGGCGCTCGGGAGAGCGGGCGGGTGAGTCACCCACACAAAGGAAAAGGGCC
TTTCCGTCCTCAGCCGTCGCTTCATGTGACTCCACGGAGTACCGGGCGCCGTCCAGGCACCTCGATTAGT
TCTCGAGCTTTTGGAGTACGTCGTCTTTAGGTTGGGGGGAGGGGTTTTATGCGATGGAGTTTCCCCACAC
TGAGTGGGTGGAGACTGAAGTTAGGCCAGCTTGGCACTTGATGTAATTCTCCTTGGAATTTGCCCTTTTT
GAGTTTGGATCTTGGTTCATTCTCAAGCCTCAGACAGTGGTTCAAAGTTTTTTTCTTCCATTTCAGGTGT
CGTGACGTACGGCCACCATGACCGAGTACAAGCCCACGGTGCGCCTCGCCACCCGCGACGACGTCCCCAG
GGCCGTACGCACCCTCGCCGCCGCGTTCGCCGACTACCCCGCCACGCGCCACACCGTCGATCCGGACCGC
CACATCGAGCGGGTCACCGAGCTGCAAGAACTCTTCCTCACGCGCGTCGGGCTCGACATCGGCAAGGTGT
GGGTCGCGGACGACGGCGCCGCCGTGGCGGTCTGGACCACGCCGGAGAGCGTCGAAGCGGGGGCGGTGTT
CGCCGAGATCGGCCCGCGCATGGCCGAGTTGAGCGGTTCCCGGCTGGCCGCGCAGCAACAGATGGAAGGC
CTCCTGGCGCCGCACCGGCCCAAGGAGCCCGCGTGGTTCCTGGCCACCGTCGGAGTCTCGCCCGACCACC
AGGGCAAGGGTCTGGGCAGCGCCGTCGTGCTCCCCGGAGTGGAGGCGGCCGAGCGCGCCGGGGTGCCCGC
CTTCCTGGAGACCTCCGCGCCCCGCAACCTCCCCTTCTACGAGCGGCTCGGCTTCACCGTCACCGCCGAC
GTCGAGGTGCCCGAAGGACCGCGCACCTGGTGCATGACCCGCAAGCCCGGTGCCTGAACGCGTTAAGTCG
ACAATCAACCTCTGGATTACAAAATTTGTGAAAGATTGACTGGTATTCTTAACTATGTTGCTCCTTTTAC
GCTATGTGGATACGCTGCTTTAATGCCTTTGTATCATGCTATTGCTTCCCGTATGGCTTTCATTTTCTCC
TCCTTGTATAAATCCTGGTTGCTGTCTCTTTATGAGGAGTTGTGGCCCGTTGTCAGGCAACGTGGCGTGG
TGTGCACTGTGTTTGCTGACGCAACCCCCACTGGTTGGGGCATTGCCACCACCTGTCAGCTCCTTTCCGG
GACTTTCGCTTTCCCCCTCCCTATTGCCACGGCGGAACTCATCGCCGCCTGCCTTGCCCGCTGCTGGACA
GGGGCTCGGCTGTTGGGCACTGACAATTCCGTGGTGTTGTCGGGGAAATCATCGTCCTTTCCTTGGCTGC
TCGCCTGTGTTGCCACCTGGATTCTGCGCGGGACGTCCTTCTGCTACGTCCCTTCGGCCCTCAATCCAGC
GGACCTTCCTTCCCGCGGCCTGCTGCCGGCTCTGCGGCCTCTTCCGCGTCTTCGCCTTCGCCCTCAGACG
AGTCGGATCTCCCTTTGGGCCGCCTCCCCGCGTCGACTTTAAGACCAATGACTTACAAGGCAGCTGTAGA
TCTTAGCCACTTTTTAAAAGAAAAGGGGGGACTGGAAGGGCTAATTCACTCCCAACGAAGACAAGATCTG
CTTTTTGCTTGTACTGGGTCTCTCTGGTTAGACCAGATCTGAGCCTGGGAGCTCTCTGGCTAACTAGGGA
ACCCACTGCTTAAGCCTCAATAAAGCTTGCCTTGAGTGCTTCAAGTAGTGTGTGCCCGTCTGTTGTGTGA
CTCTGGTAACTAGAGATCCCTCAGACCCTTTTAGTCAGTGTGGAAAATCTCTAGCAGTACGTATAGTAGT
TCATGTCATCTTATTATTCAGTATTTATAACTTGCAAAGAAATGAATATCAGAGAGTGAGAGGAACTTGT
TTATTGCAGCTTATAATGGTTACAAATAAAGCAATAGCATCACAAATTTCACAAATAAAGCATTTTTTTC
ACTGCATTCTAGTTGTGGTTTGTCCAAACTCATCAATGTATCTTATCATGTCTGGCTCTAGCTATCCCGC
CCCTAACTCCGCCCATCCCGCCCCTAACTCCGCCCAGTTCCGCCCATTCTCCGCCCCATGGCTGACTAAT
TTTTTTTATTTATGCAGAGGCCGAGGCCGCCTCGGCCTCTGAGCTATTCCAGAAGTAGTGAGGAGGCTTT
TTTGGAGGCCTAGGGACGTACCCAATTCGCCCTATAGTGAGTCGTATTACGCGCGCTCACTGGCCGTCGT
TTTACAACGTCGTGACTGGGAAAACCCTGGCGTTACCCAACTTAATCGCCTTGCAGCACATCCCCCTTTC
GCCAGCTGGCGTAATAGCGAAGAGGCCCGCACCGATCGCCCTTCCCAACAGTTGCGCAGCCTGAATGGCG
AATGGG
[124 nt withheld, positions 3367-3490]
C
[91 nt withheld, positions 3492-3582]
A
[49 nt withheld, positions 3584-3632]
CCTTTGACGTTGGAGTCCACGTTCTTT
[37 nt withheld, positions 3660-3696]
ACCCTATCTCGGTCTATTCTTTTGATTTATAAGGGATTTTGCCGATTTCGGCCTATTGGTTAAAAAATGA
GCTGATTTAACAAAAATTTAACGCGAATTTTAACAAAATATTAACGCTTACAATTTAGGTGGCACTTTTC
GGGGAAATGTGCGCGGAACCCCTATTTGTTTATTTTTCTAAATACATTCAAATATGTATCCGCTCATGAG
ACAATAACCCTGATAAATGCTTCAATAATATTGAAAAAGGAAGAGTATGAGTATTCAACATTTCCGTGTC
GCCCTTATTCCCTTTTTTGCGGCATTTTGCCTTCCTGTTTTTGCTCACCCAGAAACGCTGGTGAAAGTAA
AAGATGCTGAAGATCAGTTGGGTGCACGAGTGGGTTACATCGAACTGGATCTCAACAGCGGTAAGATCCT
TGAGAGTTTTCGCCCCGAAGAACGTTTTCCAATGATGAGCACTTTTAAAGTTCTGCTATGTGGCGCGGTA
TTATCCCGTATTGACGCCGGGCAAGAGCAACTCGGTCGCCGCATACACTATTCTCAGAATGACTTGGTTG
AGTACTCACCAGTCACAGAAAAGCATCTTACGGATGGCATGACAGTAAGAGAATTATGCAGTGCTGCCAT
AACCATGAGTGATAACACTGCGGCCAACTTACTTCTGACAACGATCGGAGGACCGAAGGAGCTAACCGCT
TTTTTGCACAACATGGGGGATCATGTAACTCGCCTTGATCGTTGGGAACCGGAGCTGAATGAAGCCATAC
CAAACGACGAGCGTGACACCACGATGCCTGTAGCAATGGCAACAACGTTGCGCAAACTATTAACTGGCGA
ACTACTTACTCTAGCTTCCCGGCAACAATTAATAGACTGGATGGAGGCGGATAAAGTTGCAGGACCACTT
CTGCGCTCGGCCCTTCCGGCTGGCTGGTTTATTGCTGATAAATCTGGAGCCGGTGAGCGTGGGTCTCGCG
GTATCATTGCAGCACTGGGGCCAGATGGTAAGCCCTCCCGTATCGTAGTTATCTACACGACGGGGAGTCA
GGCAACTATGGATGAACGAAATAGACAGATCGCTGAGATAGGTGCCTCACTGATTAAGCATTGGTAACTG
TCAGACCAAGTTTACTCATATATACTTTAGATTGATTTAAAACTTCATTTTTAATTTAAAAGGATCTAGG
TGAAGATCCTTTTTGATAATCTCATGACCAAAATCCCTTAACGTGAGTTTTCGTTCCACTGAGCGTCAGA
CCCCGTAGAAAAGATCAAAGGATCTTCTTGAGATCCTTTTTTTCTGCGCGTAATCTGCTGCTTGCAAACA
AAAAAACCACCGCTACCAGCGGTGGTTTGTTTGCCGGATCAAGAGCTACCAACTCTTTTTCCGAAGGTAA
CTGGCTTCAGCAGAGCGCAGATACCAAATACTGTTCTTCTAGTGTAGCCGTAGTTAGGCCACCACTTCAA
GAACTCTGTAGCACCGCCTACATACCTCGCTCTGCTAATCCTGTTACCAGTGGCTGCTGCCAGTGGCGAT
AAGTCGTGTCTTACCGGGTTGGACTCAAGACGATAGTTACCGGATAAGGCGCAGCGGTCGGGCTGAACGG
GGGGTTCGTGCACACAGCCCAGCTTGGAGCGAACGACCTACACCGAACTGAGATACCTACAGCGTGAGCT
ATGAGAAAGCGCCACGCTTCCCGAAGGGAGAAAGGCGGACAGGTATCCGGTAAGCGGCAGGGTCGGAACA
GGAGAGCGCACGAGGGAGCTTCCAGGGGGAAACGCCTGGTATCTTTATAGTCCTGTCGGGTTTCGCCACC
TCTGACTTGAGCGTCGATTTTTGTGATGCTCGTCAGGGGGGCGGAGCCTATGGAAAAACGCCAGCAACGC
GGCCTTTTTACGGTTCCTGGCCTTTTGCTGGCCTTTTGCTCACATGTTCTTTCCTGCGTTATCCCCTGAT
TCTGTGGATAACCGTATTACCGCCTTTGAGTGAGCTGATACCGCTCGCCGCAGCCGAACGACCGAGCGCA
GCGAGTCAGTGAGCGAGGAAGCGGAAGAGCGCCCAATACGCAAACCGCCTCTCCCCGCGCGTTGGCCGAT
TCATTAATGCAGCTGGCACGACAGGTTTCCCGACTGGAAAGCGGGCAGTGAGCGCAACGCAATTAATGTG
AGTTAGCTCACTCATTAGGCACCCCAGGCTTTACACTTTATGCTTCCGGCTCGTATGTTGTGTGGAATTG
TGAGCGGATAACAATTTCACACAGGAAACAGCTATGACCATGATTACGCCAAGCGCGCAATTAACCCTCA
CTAAAGGGAACAAAAGCTGGAGCTGCAAGCTTAATGTAGTCTTATGCAATACTCTTGTAGTCTTGCAACA
TGGTAACGATGAGTTAGCAACATGCCTTACAAGGAGAGAAAAAGCACCGTGCATGCCGATTGGTGGAAGT
AAGGTGGTACGATCGTGCCTTATTAGGAAGGCAACAGACGGGTCTGACATGGATTGGACGAACCACTGAA
TTGCCGCATTGCAGAGATATTGTATTTAAGTGCCTAGCTCGATACATAAACGGGTCTCTCTGGTTAGACC
AGATCTGAGCCTGGGAGCTCTCTGGCTAACTAGGGAACCCACTGCTTAAGCCTCAATAAAGCTTGCCTTG
AGTGCTTCAAGTAGTGTGTGCCCGTCTGTTGTGTGACTCTGGTAACTAGAGATCCCTCAGACCCTTTTAG
TCAGTGTGGAAAATCTCTAGCAGTGGCGCCCGAACAGGGACTTGAAAGCGAAAGGGAAACCAGAGGAGCT
CTCTCGACGCAGGACTCGGCTTGCTGAAGCGCGCACGGCAAGAGGCGAGGGGCGGCGACTGGTGAGTACG
CCAAAAATTTTGACTAGCGGAGGCTAGAAGGAGAGAGATGGGTGCGAGAGCGTCAGTATTAAGCGGGGGA
GAATTAGATCGCGATGGGAAAAAATTCGGTTAAGGCCAGGGGGAAAGAAAAAATATAAATTAAAACATAT
AGTATGGGCAAGCAGGGAGCTAGAACGATTCGCAGTTAATCCTGGCCTGTTAGAAACATCAGAAGGCTGT
AGACAAATACTGGGACAGCTACAACCATCCCTTCAGACAGGATCAGAAGAACTTAGATCATTATATAATA
CAGTAGCAACCCTCTATTGTGTGCATCAAAGGATAGAGATAAAAGACACCAAGGAAGCTTTAGACAAGAT
AGAGGAAGAGCAAAACAAAAGTAAGACCACCGCACAGCAAGCGGCCGCTGATCTTCAGACCTGGAGGAGG
AGATATGAGGGACAATTGGAGAAGTGAATTATATAAATATAAAGTAGTAAAAATTGAACCATTAGGAGTA
GCACCCACCAAGGCAAAGAGAAGAGTGGTGCAGAGAGAAAAAAGAGCAGTGGGAATAGGAGCTTTGTTCC
TTGGGTTCTTGGGAGCAGCAGGAAGCACTATGGGCGCAGCGTCAATGACGCTGACGGTACAGGCCAGACA
ATTATTGTCTGGTATAGTGCAGCAGCAGAACAATTTGCTGAGGGCTATTGAGGCGCAACAGCATCTGTTG
CAACTCACAGTCTGGGGCATCAAGCAGCTCCAGGCAAGAATCCTGGCTGTGGAAAGATACCTAAAGGATC
AACAGCTCCTGGGGATTTGGGGTTGCTCTGGAAAACTCATTTGCACCACTGCTGTGCCTTGGAATGCTAG
TTGGAGTAATAAATCTCTGGAACAGATTTGGAATCACACGACCTGGATGGAGTGGGACAGAGAAATTAAC
AATTACACAAGCTTAATACACTCCTTAATTGAAGAATCGCAAAACCAGCAAGAAAAGAATGAACAAGAAT
TATTGGAATTAGATAAATGGGCAAGTTTGTGGAATTGGTTTAACATAACAAATTGGCTGTGGTATATAAA
ATTATTCATAATGATAGTAGGAGGCTTGGTAGGTTTAAGAATAGTTTTTGCTGTACTTTCTATAGTGAAT
AGAGTTAGGCAGGGATATTCACCATTATCGTTTCAGACCCACCTCCCAACCCCGAGGGGACCCAGAGAGG
GCCTATTTCCCATGATTCCTTCATATTTGCATATACGATACAAGGCTGTTAGAGAGATAATTAGAATTAA
TTTGACTGTAAACACAAAGATATTAGTACAAAATACGTGACGTAGAAAGTAATAATTTCTTGGGTAGTTT
GCAGTTTTAAAATTATGTTTTAAAATGGACTATCATATGCTTACCGTAACTTGAAAGTATTTCGATTTCT
TGGCTTTATATATCTTGTGGAAAGGACGAAACACCGCCAAGTCTAGCTCCTCAAGGGTTTTAGAGCTAGA
AATAGCAAGTTAAAATAAGGCTAGTCCGTTATCAACTTGAAAAAGTGGCACCGAGTCGGTGCTTTTTTAA
GCTTGGCGTAACTAGATCTTGAGACAAATGGCAGTATTCATCCACAATTTTAAAAGAAAAGGGGGGATTG
GGGGGTACAGTGCAGGGGAAAGAATAGTAGACATAATAGCAACAGACATACAAACTAAAGAATTACAAAA
ACAAATTACAAAAATTCAAAATTTTCGGGTTTATTACAGGGACAGCAGAGATCCACTTTGGCGCCGGCTC
GAGGGGG
Features (pLannotate 1.2.2; 29 found; start..end, strand, type, name):
     14..80      +  CDS            small t antigen (fragment): SV40 (simian virus 40) small t antigen
    106..317     +  promoter       EF-1α core promoter: core promoter for human elongation factor EF-1α
    318..1256    +  intron         EF-1α intron A: intron upstream of the start codon of human EF-1α
   1278..1877    +  CDS            PuroR (fragment): puromycin N-acetyltransferase; pac from Streptomyces; confers resistance to puromycin
   1893..2481    +  misc_feature   WPRE: woodchuck hepatitis virus posttranscriptional regulatory element
   2532..2551    +  misc_feature   cPPT/CTS (fragment): central polypurine tract and central termination sequence of HIV-1
   2553..2786    +  LTR            3' LTR (ΔU3): self-inactivating 3' long terminal repeat (LTR) from HIV-1
   2864..2985    +  polyA_signal   SV40 poly(A) signal: SV40 polyadenylation signal
   3025..3160    +  rep_origin     SV40 ori: SV40 origin of replication
   3181..3199    -  promoter       T7 promoter: promoter for bacteriophage T7 RNA polymerase
   3207..3362    +  CDS            lacZα (fragment): LacZα fragment of β-galactosidase; lacZ fragment
   3367..3795    +  rep_origin     f1 ori (sequence partly withheld): f1 bacteriophage origin of replication; arrow indicates direction of (+) strand synthesis
   3848..3952    +  promoter       AmpR promoter: bla
   3953..4813    +  CDS            AmpR: β-lactamase; bla; confers resistance to ampicillin, carbenicillin, and related antibiotics
   4984..5572    +  rep_origin     ori: high-copy-number ColE1/pMB1/pBR322/pUC origin of replication
   5755..5847    +  CDS            lacI (fragment): lac repressor; lacI; The lac repressor binds to the lac operator to inhibit transcription in E. coli. This inhibition can be relieved by adding lactose or isopropyl-β-D-thiogalactopyranoside (IPTG).
   5860..5881    +  protein_bind   CAP binding site: CAP binding activates transcription in the presence of cAMP. E. coli catabolite activator protein
   5896..5926    +  promoter       lac promoter: promoter for the E. coli lac operon
   5934..5950    +  protein_bind   lac operator: The lac repressor binds to the lac operator to inhibit transcription in E. coli. This inhibition can be relieved by adding lactose or isopropyl-β-D-thiogalactopyranoside (IPTG). lac repressor encoded by lacI
   5995..6013    +  promoter       T3 promoter: promoter for bacteriophage T3 RNA polymerase
   6041..6267    +  promoter       RSV promoter: Rous sarcoma virus enhancer/promoter
   6268..6448    +  LTR            5' LTR (truncated): truncated 5' long terminal repeat (LTR) from HIV-1
   6495..6620    +  misc_feature   HIV-1 Ψ: packaging signal of human immunodeficiency virus type 1
   6604..6967    +  CDS            HIV-1 gag (fragment): gag protein from human immunodeficiency virus 1; gag
   7113..7346    +  misc_feature   RRE: The Rev response element (RRE) of HIV-1 allows for Rev-dependent mRNA export from the nucleus to the cytoplasm.
   7723..7749    +  CDS            Rev (fragment): human immunodeficiency virus 1 (HIV-1) Rev protein; rev; enhances nuclear export of unspliced and incompletely spliced viral mRNAs
   7753..7993    +  promoter       U6 promoter: RNA polymerase III promoter for human U6 snRNA
   8023..8098    +  misc_RNA       gRNA scaffold: guide RNA scaffold for the Streptococcus pyogenes CRISPR/Cas9 system
   8154..8271    +  misc_feature   cPPT/CTS: central polypurine tract and central termination sequence of HIV-1
