[The description below was written by a language model from this plasmid's Addgene catalogue record and pLannotate feature annotations shown in this document.]
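Description:
TRIM27 gRNA (BRDN0001148850) is a third-generation lentiviral single-guide RNA plasmid built on the lentiGuide-Puro backbone and designed to target human TRIM27 (also known as RFP or RNF76), with the guide designed against the TRIM27 RefSeq transcript. It is propagated in E. coli as a high-copy plasmid through a ColE1/pUC-type origin with ampicillin selection from the β-lactamase gene. An f1 origin, an SV40 origin and remnants of lac and phage-promoter cloning elements are also annotated in the bacterial portion of the 8.3 kb sequence.

The viral cassette starts with an RSV promoter fused to a truncated HIV-1 5' LTR, which drives Tat-independent transcription of the genomic RNA in packaging cells. This is followed by the Ψ packaging signal, a partial gag sequence and the Rev response element for Rev-dependent nuclear export. Within the transfer region, a human U6 RNA polymerase III promoter expresses the TRIM27-specific spacer joined to the Streptococcus pyogenes Cas9 guide scaffold. A cPPT/CTS element follows, which aids nuclear import of the viral genome. A separate EF-1α core promoter with its intron A drives puromycin N-acetyltransferase, allowing selection of transduced mammalian cells, and a WPRE enhances transcript expression. The cassette ends in a self-inactivating ΔU3 3' LTR, which limits LTR-driven transcription after integration.

The plasmid does not encode Cas9, so it is meant to be used with a separate Cas9 lentivector or in cells that already express Cas9, where it directs cleavage and knockout of TRIM27. It belongs to a set of individual guides associated with a human kinome gRNA library and with work on optimized sgRNA design.
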