Addgene plasmid #77517: TRIM27 gRNA (BRDN0001148850)
Purpose: 3rd generation lentiviral gRNA plasmid targeting human TRIM27
Depositing lab: John Doench & David Root. Depositing organization: Broad Institute. Publication: Optimized sgRNA design to maximize activity and minimize off-target effects of CRISPR-Cas9. Doench JG, Fusi N, Sullender M, Hegde M, Vaimberg EW, Donovan KF, Smith I, Tothova Z, Wilen C, Orchard R, Virgin HW, Listgarten J, Root DE. Nat Biotechnol. 2016 Jan 18. doi: 10.1038/nbt.3437. PubMed 26780180.
Backbone
  Vector backbone: lentiGuide-Puro
  Backbone manufacturer: Zhang Lab (Addgene plasmid # 52963)
  Vector type: Mammalian Expression, Lentiviral, CRISPR
  Selectable markers: Puromycin
Growth in bacteria
  Bacterial resistance: Ampicillin, 100 μg/mL
  Growth temperature: 37°C
  Growth strain: DH5alpha
  Copy number: High Copy
Gene/Insert
  Gene/Insert name: TRIM27 (alt names: TRIM27; NM_006510.4)
  gRNA/shRNA sequence: CCAAGTCTAGCTCCTCAAGG
  Species: H. sapiens (human)
  Entrez Gene: TRIM27 (a.k.a. RFP, RNF76)
  Promoter: hU6
  Cloning method: Unknown
  Sequencing primers: 5′ U6-F; 3′ pS2-R
Terms and licenses: Academic/Nonprofit Terms; Industry Terms: Not Available to Industry
Depositor comments: The gRNA was designed to target the following Genbank reference sequence(s): NM_006510.4. Note that this plasmid does NOT contain Cas9. It should be used in conjunction with lentiCas9-Blast (Addgene #52962) or otherwise with cell lines already expressing Cas9. Browse the full kinome gRNA library at http://www.addgene.org/pooled-library/broadgpp-human-kinome/ or visit http://www.broadinstitute.org/rnai/public/ for detailed protocols and information.
How to cite: TRIM27 gRNA (BRDN0001148850) was a gift from John Doench & David Root (Addgene plasmid # 77517 ; http://n2t.net/addgene:77517 ; RRID:Addgene_77517)
