>Addgene plasmid #77517 | TRIM27 gRNA (BRDN0001148850) | depositor partial sequence | sequence record 144977 | Target Sequence
CCAAGTCTAGCTCCTCAAGG
