>Addgene plasmid #77517 | TRIM27 gRNA (BRDN0001148850) | addgene partial sequence | sequence record 187915 | hU6-F
CGTAGAAAGTAATAATTTCTTGGGTAGTTTGCAGTTTTAAAATTATGTTTTAAAATGGACTATCATATGC
TTACCGTAACTTGAAAGTATTTCGATTTCTTGGCTTTATATATCTTGTGGAAAGGACGAAACACCGCCAA
GTCTAGCTCCTCAAGGGTTTTAGAGCTAGAAATAGCAAGTTAAAATAAGGCTAGTCCGTTATCAACTTGA
AAAAGTGGCACCGAGTCGGTGCTTTTTTAAGCTTGGCGTAACTAGATCTTGAGACAAATGGCAGTATTCA
TCCACAATTTTAAAAGAAAAGGGGGGATTGGGGGGTACAGTGCAGGGGAAAGAATAGTAGACATAATAGC
AACAGACATACAAACTAAAGAATTACAAAAACAAATTACAAAAATTCAAAATTTTCGGGTTTATTACAGG
GACAGCAGAGATCCACTTTGGCGCCGGCTCGAGGGGGCCCGGGTGCAAAGATGGATAAAGTTTTAAACAG
AGAGGAATCTTTGCAGCTAATGGACCTTCTAGGTCTTGAAAGGAGTGGGAATTGGCTCCGGTGCCCGTCA
GTGGGCAGAG
